Addgene plasmid #8740: pKT0149
Depositing lab: Kurt Thorn. Depositing organization: Harvard University. Publication: Optimized cassettes for fluorescent protein tagging in Saccharomyces cerevisiae. Sheff MA, Thorn KS. Yeast 2004 Jun;21(8):661-70. 10.1002/yea.1130 PubMed 15197731.
Backbone
  Vector backbone: pFA6a-link
  Backbone size w/o insert (bp): 4738
  Vector type: Yeast Expression
  Selectable markers: S. pombe HIS5
Growth in bacteria
  Bacterial resistance: Ampicillin, 100 μg/mL
  Growth temperature: 37°C
  Growth strain: DH5alpha
  Copy number: Unknown
Gene/Insert
  Gene/Insert name: yESapphire (alt names: Codon-optimized GFP variant; pKT149 (pFA6a–link–yESapphire–SpHIS5))
  Mutation: yEGFP with S72A, Y145F, T203I
  Tag / fusion protein: Codon optimized linker (N terminal on backbone)
  Cloning method: Restriction Enzyme; 5′ cloning site PacI (not destroyed); 3′ cloning site AscI (not destroyed)
  Sequencing primers: 5′ SP6
Terms and licenses: Academic/Nonprofit Terms; Industry Terms: Not Available to Industry
Depositor comments: Full name of this plasmid is pFA6a-link-yESapphire-SpHIS5. yESapphire is created by mutagenesis from a codon-optimized green fluorescent protein - yEGFP1 (Cormack et al. 1997). This yEGFP variant is cloned into pDH5, replacing YFP. An codon-optimized linker was added into the yEGFP variant to improve expression level. The selectable marker, Sz. pombe HIS5 (SpHIS5), complements S. cerevisiae HIS3. The yeast GFP used to create this plasmid contained a point mutation M233I that is present in all GFP variants derived from this original yEGFP. The mutation had no effect on fluorescence (see associated publication for more details).
How to cite: pKT0149 was a gift from Kurt Thorn (Addgene plasmid # 8740 ; http://n2t.net/addgene:8740 ; RRID:Addgene_8740)
