[The description below was written by a language model from this plasmid's Addgene catalogue record and pLannotate feature annotations shown in this document.]
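Description:
pKT0149, whose full name is pFA6a-link-yESapphire-SpHIS5, is a yeast tagging plasmid built on the pFA6a-link backbone and belongs to a set of optimized cassettes for fluorescent protein tagging in Saccharomyces cerevisiae. It is propagated in E. coli through a high-copy ColE1/pUC-type origin with ampicillin selection (AmpR under its own bla promoter). No yeast replication origin is annotated. This is consistent with use as a template or source of an integrating cassette rather than as an episomal expression plasmid, although the catalogue classifies it as a yeast expression vector. The 4,738 nt sequence record matches the size the catalogue lists for the backbone without insert, so that figure appears to be the whole plasmid.

The payload is yESapphire, a variant of the yeast codon-optimized yEGFP1 carrying S72A, Y145F and T203I. It also carries an inherited M233I change that the depositor reports has no effect on fluorescence. The annotation software labels this reading frame as yeGFP. It sits between retained PacI and AscI sites and is preceded by a codon-optimized linker that the depositor added to improve expression. No promoter is annotated upstream of the fluorescent protein, which is followed by the S. cerevisiae ADH1 terminator, so expression would depend on in-frame fusion to a host gene. Downstream lies the selectable marker, Schizosaccharomyces pombe his5, driven by the Ashbya gossypii TEF promoter and closed by the TEF terminator. This marker complements S. cerevisiae HIS3 and allows selection by histidine prototrophy. SP6 and T7 promoters flank the cassette region, with SP6 serving as the listed sequencing primer site, and short lacI, rop and bom fragments are backbone remnants.
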