Features (pLannotate 1.2.2; 13 found; start..end, strand, type, name):
      5..721     +  CDS            yeGFP: yeast-enhanced green fluorescent protein codons optimized for translation in S. cerevisiae and C. albicans
    742..929     +  terminator     ADH1 terminator: S. cerevisiae ADH1; transcription terminator for the S. cerevisiae alcohol dehydrogenase 1 (ADH1) gene
   1004..1347    +  promoter       TEF promoter: Ashbya gossypii TEF promoter
   1348..2001    +  CDS            S. pombe his5: imidazoleglycerol-phosphate dehydratase, required for histidine biosynthesis; Schizosaccharomyces pombe his5; yeast auxotrophic marker; corresponds to S. cerevisiae HIS3
   2007..2204    +  terminator     TEF terminator: Ashbya gossypii TEF terminator
   2309..2327    -  promoter       T7 promoter: promoter for bacteriophage T7 RNA polymerase
   2349..2402    -  CDS            lacI (fragment): lac repressor; lacI; The lac repressor binds to the lac operator to inhibit transcription in E. coli. This inhibition can be relieved by adding lactose or isopropyl-β-D-thiogalactopyranoside (IPTG).
   2585..3173    -  rep_origin     ori: high-copy-number ColE1/pMB1/pBR322/pUC origin of replication
   3344..4204    -  CDS            AmpR: β-lactamase; bla; confers resistance to ampicillin, carbenicillin, and related antibiotics
   4205..4309    -  promoter       AmpR promoter: bla
   4404..4439    +  CDS            rop (fragment): Rop protein, which maintains plasmids at low copy number; rop
   4541..4592    +  misc_feature   bom (fragment): basis of mobility region from pBR322
   4655..4673    +  promoter       SP6 promoter: promoter for bacteriophage SP6 RNA polymerase
>Addgene plasmid #8740 | pKT0149 | depositor full sequence | sequence record 6751 | Author sequence
TAACATGTCTAAAGGTGAAGAATTATTCACTGGTGTTGTCCCAATTTTGGTTGAATTAGATGGTGATGTT
AATGGTCACAAATTTTCTGTCTCCGGTGAAGGTGAAGGTGATGCTACTTACGGTAAATTGACCTTAAAAT
TTATTTGTACTACTGGTAAATTGCCAGTTCCATGGCCAACCTTAGTCACTACTTTTTCTTATGGTGTTCA
ATGTTTTGCTAGATACCCAGATCATATGAAACAACATGACTTTTTCAAGTCTGCCATGCCAGAAGGTTAT
GTTCAAGAAAGAACTATTTTTTTCAAAGATGACGGTAACTACAAGACCAGAGCTGAAGTCAAGTTTGAAG
GTGATACCTTAGTTAATAGAATCGAATTAAAAGGTATTGATTTTAAAGAAGATGGTAACATTTTAGGTCA
CAAATTGGAATACAACTTTAACTCTCACAATGTTTACATCATGGCTGACAAACAAAAGAATGGTATCAAA
GTTAACTTCAAAATTAGACACAACATTGAAGATGGTTCTGTTCAATTAGCTGACCATTATCAACAAAATA
CTCCAATTGGTGATGGTCCAGTCTTGTTACCAGACAACCATTACTTATCCATTCAATCTGCCTTATCCAA
AGATCCAAACGAAAAGAGAGACCACATGGTCTTGTTAGAATTTGTTACTGCTGCTGGTATTACCCATGGT
ATGGATGAATTGTACAAATAAGGCGCGCCACTTCTAAATAAGCGAATTTCTTATGATTTATGATTTTTAT
TATTAAATAAGTTATAAAAAAAATAAGTGTATACAAATTTTAAAGTGACTCTTAGGTTTTAAAACGAAAA
TTCTTATTCTTGAGTAACTCTTTCCTGTAGGTCAGGTTGCTTTCTCAGGTATAGTATGAGGTCGCTCTTA
TTGACCACACCTCTACCGGCAGATCCGCTAGGGATAACAGGGTAATATAGATCTGTTTAGCTTGCCTCGT
CCCCGCCGGGTCACCCGGCCAGCGACATGGAGGCCCAGAATACCCTCCTTGACAGTCTTGACGTGCGCAG
CTCAGGGGCATGATGTGACTGTCGCCCGTACATTTAGCCCATACATCCCCATGTATAATCATTTGCATCC
ATACATTTTGATGGCCGCACGGCGCGAAGCAAAAATTACGGCTCCTCGCTGCAGACCTGCGAGCAGGGAA
ACGCTCCCCTCACAGACGCGTTGAATTGTCCCCACGCCGCGCCCCTGTAGAGAAATATAAAAGGTTAGGA
TTTGCCACTGAGGTTCTTCTTTCATATACTTCCTTTTAAAATCTTGCTAGGATACAGTTCTCACATCACA
TCCGAACATAAACAACCATGGGTAGGAGGGCTTTTGTAGAAAGAAATACGAACGAAACGAAAATCAGCGT
TGCCATCGCTTTGGACAAAGCTCCCTTACCTGAAGAGTCGAATTTTATTGATGAACTTATAACTTCCAAG
CATGCAAACCAAAAGGGAGAACAAGTAATCCAAGTAGACACGGGAATTGGATTCTTGGATCACATGTATC
ATGCACTGGCTAAACATGCAGGCTGGAGCTTACGACTTTACTCAAGAGGTGATTTAATCATCGATGATCA
TCACACTGCAGAAGATACTGCTATTGCACTTGGTATTGCATTCAAGCAGGCTATGGGTAACTTTGCCGGC
GTTAAAAGATTTGGACATGCTTATTGTCCACTTGACGAAGCTCTTTCTAGAAGCGTAGTTGACTTGTCGG
GACGGCCCTATGCTGTTATCGATTTGGGATTAAAGCGTGAAAAGGTTGGGGAATTGTCCTGTGAAATGAT
CCCTCACTTACTATATTCCTTTTCGGTAGCAGCTGGAATTACTTTGCATGTTACCTGCTTATATGGTAGT
AATGACCATCATCGTGCTGAAAGCGCTTTTAAATCTCTGGCTGTTGCCATGCGCGCGGCTACTAGTCTTA
CTGGAAGTTCTGAAGTCCCAAGCACGAAGGGAGTGTTGTAAAGAGTACTGACAATAAAAAGATTCTTGTT
TTCAAGAACTTGTCATTTGTATAGTTTTTTTATATTGTAGTTGTTCTATTTTAATCAAATGTTAGCGTGA
TTTATATTTTTTTTCGCCTCGACATCATCTGCCCAGATGCGAAGTTAAGTGCGCAGAAAGTAATATCATG
CGTCAATCGTATGTGAATGCTGGTCGCTATACTGCTGTCGATTCGATACTAACGCCGCCATCCAGTTTAA
ACGAGCTCGAATTCATCGATGATATCAGATCCACTAGTGGCCTATGCGGCCGCGGATCTGCCGGTCTCCC
TATAGTGAGTCGTATTAATTTCGATAAGCCAGGTTAACCTGCATTAATGAATCGGCCAACGCGCGGGGAG
AGGCGGTTTGCGTATTGGGCGCTCTTCCGCTTCCTCGCTCACTGACTCGCTGCGCTCGGTCGTTCGGCTG
CGGCGAGCGGTATCAGCTCACTCAAAGGCGGTAATACGGTTATCCACAGAATCAGGGGATAACGCAGGAA
AGAACATGTGAGCAAAAGGCCAGCAAAAGGCCAGGAACCGTAAAAAGGCCGCGTTGCTGGCGTTTTTCCA
TAGGCTCCGCCCCCCTGACGAGCATCACAAAAATCGACGCTCAAGTCAGAGGTGGCGAAACCCGACAGGA
CTATAAAGATACCAGGCGTTTCCCCCTGGAAGCTCCCTCGTGCGCTCTCCTGTTCCGACCCTGCCGCTTA
CCGGATACCTGTCCGCCTTTCTCCCTTCGGGAAGCGTGGCGCTTTCTCAATGCTCACGCTGTAGGTATCT
CAGTTCGGTGTAGGTCGTTCGCTCCAAGCTGGGCTGTGTGCACGAACCCCCCGTTCAGCCCGACCGCTGC
GCCTTATCCGGTAACTATCGTCTTGAGTCCAACCCGGTAAGACACGACTTATCGCCACTGGCAGCAGCCA
CTGGTAACAGGATTAGCAGAGCGAGGTATGTAGGCGGTGCTACAGAGTTCTTGAAGTGGTGGCCTAACTA
CGGCTACACTAGAAGGACAGTATTTGGTATCTGCGCTCTGCTGAAGCCAGTTACCTTCGGAAAAAGAGTT
GGTAGCTCTTGATCCGGCAAACAAACCACCGCTGGTAGCGGTGGTTTTTTTGTTTGCAAGCAGCAGATTA
CGCGCAGAAAAAAAGGATCTCAAGAAGATCCTTTGATCTTTTCTACGGGGTCTGACGCTCAGTGGAACGA
AAACTCACGTTAAGGGATTTTGGTCATGAGATTATCAAAAAGGATCTTCACCTAGATCCTTTTAAATTAA
AAATGAAGTTTTAAATCAATCTAAAGTATATATGAGTAAACTTGGTCTGACAGTTACCAATGCTTAATCA
GTGAGGCACCTATCTCAGCGATCTGTCTATTTCGTTCATCCATAGTTGCCTGACTCCCCGTCGTGTAGAT
AACTACGATACGGGAGGGCTTACCATCTGGCCCCAGTGCTGCAATGATACCGCGAGACCCACGCTCACCG
GCTCCAGATTTATCAGCAATAAACCAGCCAGCCGGAAGGGCCGAGCGCAGAAGTGGTCCTGCAACTTTAT
CCGCCTCCATCCAGTCTATTAATTGTTGCCGGGAAGCTAGAGTAAGTAGTTCGCCAGTTAATAGTTTGCG
CAACGTTGTTGCCATTGCTACAGGCATCGTGGTGTCACGCTCGTCGTTTGGTATGGCTTCATTCAGCTCC
GGTTCCCAACGATCAAGGCGAGTTACATGATCCCCCATGTTGTGCAAAAAAGCGGTTAGCTCCTTCGGTC
CTCCGATCGTTGTCAGAAGTAAGTTGGCCGCAGTGTTATCACTCATGGTTATGGCAGCACTGCATAATTC
TCTTACTGTCATGCCATCCGTAAGATGCTTTTCTGTGACTGGTGAGTACTCAACCAAGTCATTCTGAGAA
TAGTGTATGCGGCGACCGAGTTGCTCTTGCCCGGCGTCAATACGGGATAATACCGCGCCACATAGCAGAA
CTTTAAAAGTGCTCATCATTGGAAAACGTTCTTCGGGGCGAAAACTCTCAAGGATCTTACCGCTGTTGAG
ATCCAGTTCGATGTAACCCACTCGTGCACCCAACTGATCTTCAGCATCTTTTACTTTCACCAGCGTTTCT
GGGTGAGCAAAAACAGGAAGGCAAAATGCCGCAAAAAAGGGAATAAGGGCGACACGGAAATGTTGAATAC
TCATACTCTTCCTTTTTCAATATTATTGAAGCATTTATCAGGGTTATTGTCTCATGAGCGGATACATATT
TGAATGTATTTAGAAAAATAAACAAATAGGGGTTCCGCGCACATTTCCCCGAAAAGTGCCACCTGACGTC
TAAGAAACCATTATTATCATGACATTAACCTATAAAAATAGGCGTATCACGAGGCCCTTTCGTCTCGCGC
GTTTCGGTGATGACGGTGAAAACCTCTGACACATGCAGCTCCCGGAGACGGTCACAGCTTGTCTGTAAGC
GGATGCCGGGAGCAGACAAGCCCGTCAGGGCGCGTCAGCGGGTGTTGGCGGGTGTCGGGGCTGGCTTAAC
TATGCGGCATCAGAGCAGATTGTACTGAGAGTGCACCATATGGACATATTGTCGTTAGAACGCGGCTACA
ATTAATACATAACCTTATGTATCATACACATACGATTTAGGTGACACTATAGAACGCGGCCGCCAGCTGA
AGCTTCGTACGCTGCAGGTCGACGGATCGGTGACGGTGCTGGTTTAAT
