>Addgene plasmid #8740 | pKT0149 | addgene partial sequence | sequence record 17197 | SP6 5'-ATTTAGGTGACACTATAG-3'
CTGCAGGTCGACGGATCGGTGACGGTGCTGGTTTAATTAACATGTCTAAAGGTGAAGAATTATTCACTGG
TGTTGTCCCAATTTTGGTTGAATTAGATGGTGATGTTAATGGTCACAAATTTTCTGTCTCCGGTGAAGGT
GAAGGTGATGCTACTTACGGTAAATTGACCTTAAAATTTATTTGTACTACTGGTAAATTGCCAGTTCCAT
GGCCAACCTTAGTCACTACTTTTTCTTATGGTGTTCAATGTTTTGCTAGATACCCAGATCATATGAAACA
ACATGACTTTTTCAAGTCTGCCATGCCAGAAGGTTATGTTCAAGAAAGAACTATTTTTTTCAAAGATGAC
GGTAACTACAAGACCAGAGCTGAAGTCAAGTTTGAAGGTGATACCTTAGTTAATAGAATCGAATTAAAAG
GTATTGATTTTAAAGAAGATGGTAACATTTTAGGTCACAAATTGGAATACAACTTTAACTCTCACAATGT
TTACATCATGGCTGACAAACAAAAGAATGGTATCAAAGTTAACTTCAAAATTAGACACAACATTGAAGAT
GGTTCTGTTCAATTAGCTGACCATTATCAACAAAATACTCCAATTGGTGATGGTCCAGTCTTGTTACCAG
ACAACCATTACTTATCCATTCAATCTGCCTTATCCAAAGATCCAAA
